>Addgene plasmid #172305 | pIVTR(T7A)-E3 | addgene full sequence | sequence record 340442 | Addgene NGS Result
TAATACGACTCACTATAAGGACATTTGCTTCTGACACAACTGTGTTCACTAGCAACCTCAAACAGAATTC
GAGCTCGGTACCCGGGGATCCTCTAGAGTCGCCACCATGAGCAAAATATATATTGACGAGAGGAGTGACG
CCGAGATAGTATGTGCAGCCATCAAAAATATCGGGATAGAGGGCGCCACCGCAGCTCAACTTACACGCCA
GCTGAACATGGAGAAGAGGGAAGTTAATAAAGCCTTGTACGACTTGCAAAGAAGCGCTATGGTTTACTCA
AGTGATGATATCCCCCCAAGATGGTTTATGACAACTGAAGCTGATAAGCCCGACGCTGACGCAATGGCTG
ATGTAATCATAGATGATGTCTCACGAGAAAAGTCTATGCGGGAGGACCATAAATCTTTTGACGATGTTAT
CCCTGCTAAAAAAATAATAGACTGGAAAGACGCAAACCCCGTGACAATAATCAATGAATACTGCCAAATC
ACAAAGAGAGATTGGTCCTTCAGAATCGAGAGCGTCGGCCCATCCAACTCACCCACATTTTACGCATGTG
TTGATATCGATGGACGAGTATTTGATAAGGCTGACGGGAAATCCAAACGCGATGCTAAAAACAACGCTGC
TAAACTGGCTGTAGATAAACTCCTGGGTTATGTCATAATTCGCTTTTGAGACCTGCAGGCATGCAAGCTT
GCTCGCTTTCTTGCTGTCCAATTTCTATTAAAGGTTCCTTTGTTCCCTAAGTCCAACTACTAAACTGGGG
GATATTATGAAGGGCCTTGAGCATCTGGATTCTGCCTAATAAAAAACATTTATTTTCATTGCAAAACCAT
GGGAGCAAAAGGCCAGCAAAAGGCCAGGAACCGTAAAAAGGCCGCGTTGCTGGCGTTTTTCCATAGGCTC
CGCCCCCCTGACGAGCATCACAAAAATCGACGCTCAAGTCAGAGGTGGCGAAACCCGACAGGACTATAAA
GATACCAGGCGTTTCCCCCTGGAAGCTCCCTCGTGCGCTCTCCTGTTCCGACCCTGCCGCTTACCGGATA
CCTGTCCGCCTTTCTCCCTTCGGGAAGCGTGGCGCTTTCTCATAGCTCACGCTGTAGGTATCTCAGTTCG
GTGTAGGTCGTTCGCTCCAAGCTGGGCTGTGTGCACGAACCCCCCGTTCAGCCCGACCGCTGCGCCTTAT
CCGGTAACTATCGTCTTGAGTCCAACCCGGTAAGACACGACTTATCGCCACTGGCAGCAGCCACTGGTAA
CAGGATTAGCAGAGCGAGGTATGTAGGCGGTGCTACAGAGTTCTTGAAGTGGTGGCCTAACTACGGCTAC
ACTAGAAGAACAGTATTTGGTATCTGCGCTCTGCTGAAGCCAGTTACCTTCGGAAAAAGAGTTGGTAGCT
CTTGATCCGGCAAACAAACCACCGCTGGTAGCGGTGGTTTTTTTGTTTGCAAGCAGCAGATTACGCGCAG
AAAAAAAGGATCTCAAGAAGATCCTTTGATCTTTTCTACGGGGTCTGACGCTCAGTGGAACGAAAACTCA
CGTTAAGGGATTTTGGTCATGAGATTATCAAAAAGGATCTTCACCTAGATCCTTTTAAATTAAAAATGAA
GTTTTAAATCAATCTAAAGTATATATGAGTAAACTTGGTCTGACAGTTACCAATGCTTAATCAGTGAGGC
ACCTATCTCAGCGATCTGTCTATTTCGTTCATCCATAGTTGCCTGACTCCCCGTCGTGTAGATAACTACG
ATACGGGAGGGCTTACCATCTGGCCCCAGTGCTGCAATGATACCGCGAGACCCACGCTCACCGGCTCCAG
ATTTATCAGCAATAAACCAGCCAGCCGGAAGGGCCGAGCGCAGAAGTGGTCCTGCAACTTTATCCGCCTC
CATCCAGTCTATTAATTGTTGCCGGGAAGCTAGAGTAAGTAGTTCGCCAGTTAATAGTTTGCGCAACGTT
GTTGCCATTGCTACAGGCATCGTGGTGTCACGCTCGTCGTTTGGTATGGCTTCATTCAGCTCCGGTTCCC
AACGATCAAGGCGAGTTACATGATCCCCCATGTTGTGCAAAAAAGCGGTTAGCTCCTTCGGTCCTCCGAT
CGTTGTCAGAAGTAAGTTGGCCGCAGTGTTATCACTCATGGTTATGGCAGCACTGCATAATTCTCTTACT
GTCATGCCATCCGTAAGATGCTTTTCTGTGACTGGTGAGTACTCAACCAAGTCATTCTGAGAATAGTGTA
TGCGGCGACCGAGTTGCTCTTGCCCGGCGTCAATACGGGATAATACCGCGCCACATAGCAGAACTTTAAA
AGTGCTCATCATTGGAAAACGTTCTTCGGGGCGAAAACTCTCAAGGATCTTACCGCTGTTGAGATCCAGT
TCGATGTAACCCACTCGTGCACCCAACTGATCTTCAGCATCTTTTACTTTCACCAGCGTTTCTGGGTGAG
CAAAAACAGGAAGGCAAAATGCCGCAAAAAAGGGAATAAGGGCGACACGGAAATGTTGAATACTCATACT
CTTCCTTTTTCAATATTATTGAAGCATTTATCAGGGTTATTGTCTCATGAGCGGATACATATTTGAATGT
ATTTAGAAAAATAAACAAATAGGGGTTCCGCGCACATTTCCCCGAAAAGTGCCACCTGACGTC
Features (pLannotate 1.2.2; 8 found; start..end, strand, type, name):
      1..17      +  promoter       T7 promoter (fragment): promoter for bacteriophage T7 RNA polymerase
     65..101     +  misc_feature   MCS (fragment): pUC18/19 multiple cloning site
    107..676     +  CDS            E3_VACCC: Experimental evidence at transcript level: Swiss-Prot protein existence level 2. Plays a role in the inhibition of multiple cellular antiviral responses activated by dsRNA, such as inhibition of PKR activation, apoptosis, and IFN-mediated antiviral activities (PubMed:11124948, PubMed:15207627). Blocks also the phosphorylation and subsequent activation of IRF3 and IRF7 kinases that are required for interferon- alpha gene expression (PubMed:11124948, PubMed:15207627). Inhibits NF- kappa-B activation and the ubiquitin-like protein ISG15, which is an early antiviral protein (By similarity). The bi
    680..700     +  misc_feature   MCS (fragment): pUC18/19 multiple cloning site
    701..834     +  polyA_signal   β-globin poly(A) (fragment): human β-globin polyadenylation signal
    898..1486    -  rep_origin     ori: high-copy-number ColE1/pMB1/pBR322/pUC origin of replication
   1657..2517    -  CDS            AmpR: β-lactamase; bla; confers resistance to ampicillin, carbenicillin, and related antibiotics
   2518..2622    -  promoter       AmpR promoter: bla
