[The description below was written by a language model from this plasmid's Addgene catalogue record and pLannotate feature annotations shown in this document.]
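Description:
pIVTR(T7A)-E3 is a small (about 2.65 kb) bacterial plasmid that serves as a template for in vitro transcription of mRNA encoding E3. It is built on the compact pIVTR backbone, which carries little beyond what is needed for propagation in E. coli: a high-copy ColE1/pUC-type origin of replication and a β-lactamase (AmpR) gene under its own bla promoter for ampicillin selection.

The payload is a 576 bp insert, introduced by Gibson cloning, whose coding sequence matches the vaccinia virus E3 protein. E3 is a viral antagonist of dsRNA-triggered innate immunity: according to the annotation it inhibits PKR activation, apoptosis and interferon-mediated antiviral responses, and blocks IRF3/IRF7 activation. The open reading frame sits downstream of a T7 RNA polymerase promoter described as an "A-initiating" variant, meaning transcripts begin with adenosine rather than the canonical guanosine; this design is generally chosen for compatibility with certain co-transcriptional capping reagents, although the record does not state that rationale. The automated annotation detects this promoter only as a fragment, consistent with a modified sequence. Short remnants of a pUC-type multiple cloning site flank the coding sequence, and a fragment of the human β-globin polyadenylation region follows it, probably acting as a 3′ untranslated element in the transcript.

The stated purpose is simply in vitro transcription of E3. Synthetic E3 mRNA is commonly co-delivered with other in vitro transcribed RNAs to dampen the cellular interferon response to transfected RNA, but the record does not specify the depositors' application.
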