Addgene plasmid #172305: pIVTR(T7A)-E3
Purpose: In vitro transcription of E3
Depositing lab: Patrik Verstreken. Depositing organization: Vlaams Instituut voor Biotechnologie (VIB, vzw).
Backbone
  Vector backbone: pIVTR
  Backbone size w/o insert (bp): 2074
  Vector type: Other
Growth in bacteria
  Bacterial resistance: Ampicillin, 100 μg/mL
  Growth temperature: 37°C
  Growth strain: DH5alpha
  Copy number: High Copy
Gene/Insert
  Gene/Insert name: E3
  Species: Other
  Insert size (bp): 576
  Promoter: T7 promoter A-initiating
  Cloning method: Gibson Cloning
Terms and licenses: Academic/Nonprofit Terms; Industry Terms: Not Available to Industry
How to cite: pIVTR(T7A)-E3 was a gift from Patrik Verstreken (Addgene plasmid # 172305 ; http://n2t.net/addgene:172305 ; RRID:Addgene_172305)
